>Addgene plasmid #235258 | EF1a-TS.FF6x1-mRuby2-miRE.FF5-bGH | addgene full sequence | sequence record 474053 | Addgene NGS Result
CGCTAGTAGACTGCAGGTGGGCCCGAGCTTAAGTAACTAACTAACAGGAAGAGTTTGTAGAAACGCAAAA
AGGCCATCCGTCAGGATGGCCTTCTGCTTAGTTTGATGCCTGGCAGTTTATGGCGGGCGTCCTGCCCGCC
ACCCTCCGGGCCGTTGCTTCACAACGTTCAAATCCGCTCCCGGCGGATTTGTCCTACTCAGGAGAGCGTT
CACCGACAAACAACAGATAAAACGAAAGGCCCAGTCTTCCGACTGAGCCTTTCGTTTTATTTGATGCCTG
GCAGTTCCCTACTCTCGCTTAGTAGTTAGACGTCCCCGAGATCCATGCTAGCGGTAATACGGTTATCCAC
AGAATCAGGGGATAACGCAGGAAAGAACATGTGAGCAAAAGGCCAGCAAAAGGCCAGGAACCGTAAAAAG
GCCGCGTTGCTGGCGTTTTTCCATAGGCTCCGCCCCCCTGACGAGCATCACAAAAATCGACGCTCAAGTC
AGAGGTGGCGAAACCCGACAGGACTATAAAGATACCAGGCGTTTCCCCCTGGAAGCTCCCTCGTGCGCTC
TCCTGTTCCGACCCTGCCGCTTACCGGATACCTGTCCGCCTTTCTCCCTTCGGGAAGCGTGGCGCTTTCT
CATAGCTCACGCTGTAGGTATCTCAGTTCGGTGTAGGTCGTTCGCTCCAAGCTGGGCTGTGTGCACGAAC
CCCCCGTTCAGCCCGACCGCTGCGCCTTATCCGGTAACTATCGTCTTGAGTCCAACCCGGTAAGACACGA
CTTATCGCCACTGGCAGCAGCCACTGGTAACAGGATTAGCAGAGCGAGGTATGTAGGCGGTGCTACAGAG
TTCTTGAAGTGGTGGCCTAACTACGGCTACACTAGAAGAACAGTATTTGGTATCTGCGCTCTGCTGAAGC
CAGTTACCTTCGGAAAAAGAGTTGGTAGCTCTTGATCCGGCAAACAAACCACCGCTGGTAGCGGTGGTTT
TTTTGTTTGCAAGCAGCAGATTACGCGCAGAAAAAAAGGATCTCAAGAAGATCCTTTGATCTTTTCTACG
GGGTCTGACGCTCAGTGGAACGGGGCCCAATCTGAATAATGTTACAACCAATTAACCAATTCTGATTAGA
AAAACTCATCGAGCATCAAATGAAACTGCAATTTATTCATATCAGGATTATCAATACCATATTTTTGAAA
AAGCCGTTTCTGTAATGAAGGAGAAAACTCACCGAGGCAGTTCCATAGGATGGCAAGATCCTGGTATCGG
TCTGCGATTCCGACTCGTCCAACATCAATACAACCTATTAATTTCCCCTCGTCAAAAATAAGGTTATCAA
GTGAGAAATCACCATGAGTGACGACTGAATCCGGTGAGAATGGCAAAAGTTTATGCATTTCTTTCCAGAC
TTGTTCAACAGGCCAGCCATTACGCTCGTCATCAAAATCACTCGCATCAACCAAACCGTTATTCATTCGT
GATTGCGCCTGAGCTAGACGAAATACGCGATCGCTGTTAAAAGGACAATTACAAACAGGAATCGAATGCA
ACCGGCGCAGGAACACTGCCAGCGCATCAACAATATTTTCACCTGAATCAGGATATTCTTCTAATACCTG
GAATGCTGTTTTTCCGGGGATCGCAGTGGTGAGTAACCATGCATCACCAGGAGTACGGATAAAATGCTTG
ATGGTCGGAAGAGGCATAAATTCCGTCAGCCAGTTTAGTCTGACCATCTCATCTGTAACATCATTGGCAA
CGCTACCTTTGCCATGTTTCAGAAACAACTCTGGCGCATCGGGCTTCCCATACAAGCGATAGATTGTCGC
ACCTGATTGCCCGACATTATCGCGAGCCCATTTATACCCATATAAATCAGCATCCATGTTGGAATTTAAT
CGCGGCCTCGACGTTTCCCGTTGAATATGGCTCATAACACCCCTTGTATTACTGTTTATGTAAGCAGACA
GTTTTATTGTTCATGATGATATATTTTTATCTTGTGCAATGTAACATCAGAGATTTTGAGACACGGGCAC
CTGCAGTCTTCGTACTGCTCCGGTGCCCGTCAGTGGGCAGAGCGCACATCGCCCACAGTCCCCGAGAAGT
TGGGGGGAGGGGTCGGCAATTGAACCGGTGCCTAGAGAAGGTGGCGCGGGGTAAACTGGGAAAGTGATGT
CGTGTACTGGCTCCGCCTTTTTCCCGAGGGTGGGGGAGAACCGTATATAAGTGCAGTAGTCGCCGTGAAC
GTTCTTTTTCGCAACGGGTTTGCCGCCAGAACACAGGTAAGTGCCGTGTGTGGTTCCCGCGGGCCTGGCC
TCTTTACGGGTTATGGCCCTTGCGTGCCTTGAATTACTTCCACGCCCCTGGCTGCAGTACGTGATTCTTG
ATCCCGAGCTTCGGGTTGGAAGTGGGTGGGAGAGTTCGAGGCCTTGCGCTTAAGGAGCCCCTTCGCCTCG
TGCTTGAGTTGAGGCCTGGCTTGGGCGCTGGGGCCGCCGCGTGCGAATCTGGTGGCACCTTCGCGCCTGT
CTCGCTGCTTTCGATAAGTCTCTAGCCATTTAAAATTTTTGATGACCTGCTGCGACGCTTTTTTTCTGGC
AAGATAGTCTTGTAAATGCGGGCCAAGATCTGCACACTGGTATTTCGGTTTTTGGGGCCGCGGGCGGCGA
CGGGGCCCGTGCGTCCCAGCGCACATGTTCGGCGAGGCGGGGCCTGCGAGCGCGGCCACCGAGAATCGGA
CGGGGGTAGTCTCAAGCTGGCCGGCCTGCTCTGGTGCCTGGCCTCGCGCCGCCGTGTATCGCCCCGCCCT
GGGCGGCAAGGCTGGCCCGGTCGGCACCAGTTGCGTGAGCGGAAAGATGGCCGCTTCCCGGCCCTGCTGC
AGGGAGCTCAAAATGGAGGACGCGGCGCTCGGGAGAGCGGGCGGGTGAGTCACCCACACAAAGGAAAAGG
GCCTTTCCGTCCTCAGCCGTCGCTTCATGTGACTCCACGGAGTACCGGGCGCCGTCCAGGCACCTCGATT
AGTTCTCGAGCTTTTGGAGTACGTCGTCTTTAGGTTGGGGGGAGGGGTTTTATGCGATGGAGTTTCCCCA
CACTGAGTGGGTGGAGACTGAAGTTAGGCCAGCTTGGCACTTGATGTAATTCTCCTTGGAATTTGCCCTT
TTTGAGTTTGGATCTTGGTTCATTCTCAAGCCTCAGACAGTGGTTCAAAGTTTTTTTCTTCCATTTCAGG
TGTCGTGAGAGCTCGTTTAGTGAACCGTCAGATCGCCTGGAGACGCCATCCACGCTGTAATGTAAGCTTG
TGGAACCAAAGAGATTCCTCATAAACCTAGGACAAGCCACCATGGTGTCTAAGGGCGAAGAGCTGATCAA
GGAAAATATGCGTATGAAGGTGGTCATGGAAGGTTCGGTCAACGGCCACCAATTCAAATGCACAGGTGAA
GGAGAAGGCAATCCGTACATGGGAACTCAAACCATGAGGATCAAAGTCATCGAGGGAGGACCCCTGCCAT
TTGCCTTTGACATTCTTGCCACGTCGTTCATGTATGGCAGCCGTACTTTTATCAAGTACCCGAAAGGCAT
TCCTGATTTCTTTAAACAGTCCTTTCCTGAGGGTTTTACTTGGGAAAGAGTTACGAGATACGAAGATGGT
GGAGTCGTCACCGTCATGCAGGACACCAGCCTTGAGGATGGCTGTCTCGTTTACCACGTCCAAGTCAGAG
GGGTAAACTTTCCCTCCAATGGTCCCGTGATGCAGAAGAAGACCAAGGGTTGGGAGCCTAATACAGAGAT
GATGTATCCAGCAGATGGTGGTCTGAGGGGATACACTCATATGGCACTGAAAGTTGATGGTGGTGGCCAT
CTGTCTTGCTCTTTCGTAACAACTTACAGGTCAAAAAAGACCGTCGGGAACATCAAGATGCCCGGTATCC
ATGCCGTTGATCACCGCCTGGAAAGGTTAGAGGAAAGTGACAATGAAATGTTCGTAGTACAACGCGAACA
CGCAGTTGCCAAGTTCGCCGGGCTTGGTGGTGGGATGGACGAGCTGTACAAGTAACAACAGGTAAGTGTG
CTCGCTTCGGCAGCACATATACTATGTTGAATGAGGCTTCAGTACTTTACAGAATCGTTGCCTGCACATC
TTGGAAACACTTGCTGGGATTACTTCTTCAGGGACTTCTTAACCCAACAGAAGGCTCGAGAAGGTATATT
GCTGTTGACAGTGAGCGAAGCACTCTGATTTGACAATTATAGTGAAGCCACAGATGTATAATTGTCAAAT
CAGAGTGCTTTGCCTACTGCCTCGGACTTCAAGGGGCTAGAATTCAAGGGGCTACTTTAGGAGCAATTAT
CTTGTTTACTAAAACTGAATACCTTGCTATCTCTTTGATACATTTTTACAAAGCTGAATTAAAATGGTAT
AAATTAAATCACTTTTTTCAATTGTACTAACTTCGAGTCTTCTTTTTTTTTTTCACAGGTAGGAGTTGCA
CCTGTGCCTTCTAGTTGCCAGCCATCTGTTGTTTGCCCCTCCCCCGTGCCTTCCTTGACCCTGGAAGGTG
CCACTCCCACTGTCCTTTCCTAATAAAATGAGGAAATTGCATCGCATTGTCTGAGTAGGTGTCATTCTAT
TCTGGGGGGTGGGGTGGGGCAGGACAGCAAGGGGGAGGATTGGGAAGACAATAGCAGGCATGCTGGGGAT
GCGGTGGGCTCTATGG
Features (pLannotate 1.2.2; 11 found; start..end, strand, type, name):
     68..95      -  terminator     rrnB T2 terminator: transcription terminator T2 from the E. coli rrnB gene
    227..270     +  terminator     rrnB T1 terminator: Escherichia coli rrnB; transcription terminator T1 from the E. coli rrnB gene
    438..1026    -  rep_origin     ori: high-copy-number ColE1/pMB1/pBR322/pUC origin of replication
   1116..1925    -  CDS            KanR: aminoglycoside phosphotransferase; aph(3')-Ia; confers resistance to kanamycin in bacteria or G418 (Geneticin®) in eukaryotes
   2065..2276    +  promoter       EF-1α core promoter: core promoter for human elongation factor EF-1α
   2277..2390    +  intron         EF-1α intron A (fragment): intron upstream of the start codon of human EF-1α
   3016..3219    +  intron         EF-1α intron A: truncated intron upstream of the start codon of human EF-1α
   3228..3262    +  promoter       TRE3GV promoter (fragment): 3rd-generation Tet-responsive promoter that can be activated by binding of Tet-On® 3G, optimized for retroviral and lentiviral vectors
   3332..4042    +  CDS            mRuby2: mRuby2 is a basic (constitutively fluorescent) red fluorescent protein published in 2012, derived from Entacmaea quadricolor. It has moderate acid sensitivity.
   4313..4425    +  ncRNA          3' miR-30a: sequence downstream of the 71-nt precursor of the human miR-30a microRNA (Zeng et al., 2002) miRNA
   4482..4706    +  polyA_signal   bGH poly(A) signal: bovine growth hormone polyadenylation signal
