[The description below was written by a language model from this plasmid's Addgene catalogue record and pLannotate feature annotations shown in this document.]
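Description:
EF1a-TS.FF6x1-mRuby2-miRE.FF5-bGH is a small (about 4.7 kb) mammalian expression plasmid for synthetic biology, built by Golden Gate assembly in the pShip.USI (upstream inverted) backbone. It replicates in E. coli from a high-copy ColE1/pUC-type origin and is selected with kanamycin through an aph(3')-Ia resistance gene. The bacterial maintenance region is flanked by rrnB T1 and T2 terminators, which help insulate it from transcriptional read-through.

The payload is a single transcription unit driven by the human EF1a promoter, annotated as the core promoter followed by intron A. The intron is detected as two separated fragments, so the region between them is unannotated in the feature table. Downstream lies the 711 bp coding sequence for mRuby2, a constitutively fluorescent red protein derived from Entacmaea quadricolor, followed by a miR-30a-derived (miRE) scaffold and the bovine growth hormone polyadenylation signal. From the construct name, the miRE cassette encodes the synthetic FF5 microRNA, while a single copy of an FF6 target site (TS.FF6x1) sits ahead of the reporter. The target site itself is not annotated, and a short match to the TRE3GV promoter just upstream of mRuby2 is only a fragment, probably shared 5' leader sequence rather than a functional Tet-responsive element.

Because the expressed microRNA (FF5) does not match the target site on its own transcript (FF6), the microRNA should not repress its own mRNA. This is consistent with the stated purpose as the open-loop version of the ComMAND circuit (miRE-FF5 design 3). It presumably serves as an unregulated comparison for closed-loop, self-targeting designs intended to control transgene dosage, with mRuby2 fluorescence as the readout.
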