Addgene plasmid #235258: EF1a-TS.FF6x1-mRuby2-miRE.FF5-bGH
Purpose: ComMAND open-loop circuit regulating mRuby2 with miRE-FF5 design 3
Depositing lab: Kate Galloway. Depositing organization: Massachusetts Institute of Technology. Publication: Model-guided design of microRNA-based gene circuits supports precise dosage of transgenic cargoes into diverse primary cells. Love KS, Johnstone CP, Peterman EL, Gaglione S, Birnbaum ME, Galloway KE. Cell Syst. 2025 Apr 22:101269. doi: 10.1016/j.cels.2025.101269. PubMed 40300600.
Backbone
  Vector backbone: pShip.USI (upstream inverted)
  Backbone manufacturer: Galloway lab
  Backbone size w/o insert (bp): 2046
  Vector type: Mammalian Expression, Synthetic Biology
Growth in bacteria
  Bacterial resistance: Kanamycin, 50 μg/mL
  Growth temperature: 30°C
  Growth strain: NEB Stable
  Copy number: High Copy
Gene/Insert
  Gene/Insert name: mRuby2
  Species: Entacmaea quadricolor
  Insert size (bp): 711
  Promoter: EF1a (human EF1a)
  Cloning method: Golden Gate
  Sequencing primers: 5′ CATCAGAGATTTTGAGACAC; 3′ gcgtttctacaaactcttcc
Resource information
  A portion of this plasmid was derived from a plasmid made by: Addgene #90236
Terms and licenses: Academic/Nonprofit Terms; Industry Terms: Not Available to Industry
Depositor comments: Alt name: pKG2975 ; Please visit https://doi.org/10.1101/2024.06.25.600629 for bioRxiv preprint.
How to cite: EF1a-TS.FF6x1-mRuby2-miRE.FF5-bGH was a gift from Kate Galloway (Addgene plasmid # 235258 ; http://n2t.net/addgene:235258 ; RRID:Addgene_235258)
