>Addgene plasmid #235258 | EF1a-TS.FF6x1-mRuby2-miRE.FF5-bGH | depositor partial sequence | sequence record 463139 | mRuby2-miRE.FF5, mRuby2 with 3' microRNA
ATGGTGTCTAAGGGCGAAGAGCTGATCAAGGAAAATATGCGTATGAAGGTGGTCATGGAAGGTTCGGTCA
ACGGCCACCAATTCAAATGCACAGGTGAAGGAGAAGGCAATCCGTACATGGGAACTCAAACCATGAGGAT
CAAAGTCATCGAGGGAGGACCCCTGCCATTTGCCTTTGACATTCTTGCCACGTCGTTCATGTATGGCAGC
CGTACTTTTATCAAGTACCCGAAAGGCATTCCTGATTTCTTTAAACAGTCCTTTCCTGAGGGTTTTACTT
GGGAAAGAGTTACGAGATACGAAGATGGTGGAGTCGTCACCGTCATGCAGGACACCAGCCTTGAGGATGG
CTGTCTCGTTTACCACGTCCAAGTCAGAGGGGTAAACTTTCCCTCCAATGGTCCCGTGATGCAGAAGAAG
ACCAAGGGTTGGGAGCCTAATACAGAGATGATGTATCCAGCAGATGGTGGTCTGAGGGGATACACTCATA
TGGCACTGAAAGTTGATGGTGGTGGCCATCTGTCTTGCTCTTTCGTAACAACTTACAGGTCAAAAAAGAC
CGTCGGGAACATCAAGATGCCCGGTATCCATGCCGTTGATCACCGCCTGGAAAGGTTAGAGGAAAGTGAC
AATGAAATGTTCGTAGTACAACGCGAACACGCAGTTGCCAAGTTCGCCGGGCTTGGTGGTGGGATGGACG
AGCTGTACAAGTAACAACAGGTAAGTGTGCTCGCTTCGGCAGCACATATACTATGTTGAATGAGGCTTCA
GTACTTTACAGAATCGTTGCCTGCACATCTTGGAAACACTTGCTGGGATTACTTCTTCAGGGACTTCTTA
ACCCAACAGAAGGCTCGAGAAGGTATATTGCTGTTGACAGTGAGCGAAGCACTCTGATTTGACAATTATA
GTGAAGCCACAGATGTATAATTGTCAAATCAGAGTGCTTTGCCTACTGCCTCGGACTTCAAGGGGCTAGA
ATTCAAGGGGCTACTTTAGGAGCAATTATCTTGTTTACTAAAACTGAATACCTTGCTATCTCTTTGATAC
ATTTTTACAAAGCTGAATTAAAATGGTATAAATTAAATCACTTTTTTCAATTGTACTAACTTCGAGTCTT
CTTTTTTTTTTTCACAG
